>Addgene plasmid #248734 | pAH121 | addgene full sequence | sequence record 496763 | Addgene NGS Result
CAATTGGGCTACCTTTTTTTTGTTTTGTTTGCAATGGTTAATCTATTGTTAAAATTTAAAGTTTCACTTG
AACTTTCAAATAATGTTCTTATATTTGCAGTGTCGAAAGAAACAAAGTAGGACTGATCACACAACATTTA
AAAAATAACATTATGAAAGCACTCGAAAAGAGATTCAAAGGTAATATTAACAATAATTTATTTTCAATGG
ATAGCACCGAGGCAGTGATCAAGGAGTTCATGCGGTTCAAGGTGCACATGGAGGGCTCCATGAACGGCCA
CGAGTTCGAGATCGAGGGCGAGGGCGAGGGCCGCCCCTACGAGGGCACCCAGACCGCCAAGCTGAAGGTG
ACCAAGGGTGGCCCCCTGCCCTTCTCCTGGGACATCCTGTCCCCTCAGTTCATGTACGGCTCCAGGGCCT
TCATCAAGCACCCCGCCGACATCCCCGACTACTGGAAGCAGTCCTTCCCCGAGGGCTTCAAGTGGGAGCG
CGTGATGATCTTCGAGGACGGCGGCACCGTGTCCGTGACCCAGGACACCTCCCTGGAGGACGGCACCCTG
ATCTACAAGGTGAAGCTCCGCGGCGGCAACTTCCCTCCTGACGGCCCCGTAATGCAGAAGAGGACAATGG
GCTGGGAAGCATCCACCGAGCGGTTGTACCCCGAGGACGTCGTGCTGAAGGGCGACATTAAGATGGCCCT
GCGCCTGAAGGACGGCGGCCGCTACCTGGCGGACTTCAAGACCACCTACAAGGCCAAGAAGCCCGTGCAG
ATGCCCGGCGCCTTCAACATCGACCGCAAGTTGGACATCACCTCCCACAACGAGGACTACACCGTGGTGG
AACAGTACGAACGCTCCGTGGCCCGCCACTCCACCGGCGGCTCCGGTGGCTCCTAATAAATCCTAGCTGA
TTAGCTCGAGAAGGCCATCCTGACGGATGGCCTTTTTTTTGTATGGGGACTCTGAGAACCCTACCTTTCA
AACCCCGAAGTTCTCACGGAAAGGGAATAATGGTGATATATATATACATAAACCTTAAACAGGCTCTGTT
TTTATATCCTATCATGAAATATTTCCCGAACATAGTGGGAACCGGTAGCAAGAATCGTGTTTCTAAAAAA
GCAAATAGGCGTTACAAAGCTTATAGATGTGTTTTTATAGGTTTATTTACCCCTTTTGTTCTTTTTGAAA
AGCCTAATACTGGATTTTTAGACTTTACTGGAATTTGAGAATGAAAAATGAGGTAGTTTAGATCGAAATA
CAGCATTTAATGTAAGTACTTAAATATGACATTCGCTTTTGTTGAATCTTTGCTTCGGATCATTGCTTTG
GGGCTGTTTCCAGTTCAGCTTTAGCACTGAAATTCTCGCGAAATTTCAATGAATATCTTCGATGATAAAA
AAGATAAGTTATAAAATTCAGTTTCTTTTTTAAAGATAAAATAGTATCTTTGATGCAAGATTCATTTCCA
CTAATATAATATACAATGTCCAGATTAGATAAAAGTAAAGTGATTAACAGCGCATTAGAGCTGCTTAATG
AGGTCGGAATCGAAGGTTTAACAACCCGTAAACTCGCCCAGAAGCTAGGTGTAGAGCAGCCTACATTGTA
TTGGCATGTAAAAAATAAGCGGGCTTTGCTCGACGCCTTAGCCATTGAGATGTTAGATAGGCACCATACT
CACTTTTGCCCTTTAGAAGGGGAAAGCTGGCAAGATTTTTTACGTAATAACGCTAAAAGTTTTAGATGTG
CTTTACTAAGTCATCGCGATGGAGCAAAAGTACATTTAGGTACACGGCCTACAGAAAAACAGTATGAAAC
TCTCGAAAATCAATTAGCCTTTTTATGCCAACAAGGTTTTTCACTAGAGAATGCATTATATGCACTCAGC
GCTGTGGGGCATTTTACTTTAGGTTGCGTATTGGAAGATCAAGAGCATCAAGTCGCTAAAGAAGAAAGGG
AAACACCTACTACTGATAGTATGCCGCCATTATTACGACAAGCTATCGAATTATTTGATCACCAAGGTGC
AGAGCCAGCCTTCTTATTCGGCCTTGAATTGATCATATGCGGATTAGAAAAACAACTTAAATGTGAAAGT
GGGTCTTAATGGCCACATCGGTTCCTGCTAGAAGGCCCATCCTGACGGATGGCCTTTTGGTATTCGAGCA
TTACCTCATACTTTGGATTTTTGTTTTGTTTGCAATGGTTAATCTATTGTTAAAATTTAAAGTTTCACTT
GAACTTTCAAATAATGTTCTTATATTTGCAGTGTCCCTATCAGTGATAGAGAGTAGGATCACACAACATT
TAAAAAATAACATTATGAAAGCACTCGAAAAGAGATTCAAAGGTAATATTAACAATAATTTATTTTCAAT
GGTGAGCAAGGGCGAGGAGCTGTTCACCGGGGTGGTGCCCATCCTGGTCGAGCTGGACGGCGACGTAAAC
GGCCACAAGTTCAGCGTCCGCGGCGAGGGCGAGGGCGATGCCACCAACGGCAAGCTGACCCTGAAGTTCA
TCTGCACCACCGGCAAGCTGCCCGTGCCCTGGCCCACCCTCGTGACCACCTTAGGCTACGGCGTGGCCTG
CTTCGCCCGCTACCCCGACCACATGAAGCAGCACGACTTCTTCAAGTCCGCCATGCCCGAAGGCTACGTC
CAGGAGCGCACCATCTCTTTCAAGGACGACGGTACCTACAAGACCCGCGCCGAGGTGAAGTTCGAGGGCG
ACACCCTGGTGAACCGCATCGTGCTGAAGGGCATCGACTTCAAGGAGGACGGCAACATCCTGGGGCACAA
GCTGGAGTACAACTTCAACAGCCACAAGGTCTATATCACGGCCGACAAGCAGAAGAACGGCATCAAGGCT
AACTTCAAGACCCGCCACAACGTTGAGGACGGCGGCGTGCAGCTCGCCGACCACTACCAGCAGAACACCC
CCATCGGCGACGGCCCCGTGCTGCTGCCCGACAACCACTACCTGAGCCATCAGTCCAAGCTGAGCAAAGA
CCCCAACGAGAAGCGCGATCACATGGTCCTGAAGGAGAGGGTGACCGCCGCCGGGATTACACATGACATG
GACGAGCTGTACAAGTAATAGCGTTCAGCTCGACTGTGAGAAGGCCATCCTGACGGATGGCCTTTTTTTT
TCGTTATAACTAGTTGCGTTCCTAGCCGCTACTAGTGTAATTGCCTATCTTCCAGTGATGGAACAGCATT
TGTGCATTGGCTGCAACAATCAGCCTTACTTGTGCCTGTTCTATTTCCGAACCGACCGCTTGTATGAATG
CATCAAAATTCGTTTTCTCTACGTTGGATTCCTTGTTGCTCATATTGTGATGATAATTTCTACAAATATA
GTCATTGGTAACTATCTATGAAACTGTTTGATACTTTTATAGTTGATTAAACTTGTTCATGGCATTTGCC
TTAATATCATCCGCTATGTCAATGTAGGGTTTCATAGCTTTGTAGTCGCTGTGTCCCGTCCATTTCATGA
CCACCTGTGCCGGGATTCCGAGAGCCAGCGCATTGCAGATGAATGTCCTTTTTCCTGCATGGGTACTGAG
CAAAGCGTATTTGTGTGTGACTTCATCAATACGTTCATTTCCCTTGTAGTAGGTTTCCCGTACAGGCTCG
TTGATTTCTGCCAGTTCGCCCAGCTCTTTCAGGTAATCGTTCATCTTCTGGTTGCTGATGACGGGCAGAG
CCATGTAATTCTCGAAATGGATGTCCTTGTATTTGTCCAGTATGGCTTTGCTGTATTTGTTCAGTTCAAT
CGTCAGGCTGTCGGCAGTCTTGACTGTGGTTATTTCGATGTGGTCGGACTTCACATCGCTTCTTTTCAGA
TTGCGAACATCCGAATACCGCAAACTCGTAAAGCAGCAGAACAGGAAAACATCACGCACACGTTCCAGGT
ATTGCTTATCCTTGGGTATCTGGTAGTCTTTCAGCTTGTTCAGTTCATCCCAAGTCAGGAAGATTACTTT
TTTCGAGGTGGTTTTCAGTTTCGGTTTGAACGTATCGTATGCAATGTTCTGATGATGTCCTTTCTTGAAG
CTCCAGCGCAGGAACCATTTGAGGAATCCCATTTGCTTGCCGATGGTGCTGTTTCTCATATCCTTGGTGT
CACGCAGGAAGTTGACGTATTCGTTCAATCCAAACTCGTTGAAATAGTTGAACGTTGCATCCTCCTTGAA
CTCTTTGAGGTGGTTCCTCACTGCTGCAAATTTTTCATAGGTGGATGCCGTCCAGTTATTCTGGTTACCG
CACTCTTTTACAAACTCATCGAACACCTCCCAAAAGCTGACAGGGGCTTCTTCCGGCTGTTCTTCACTGG
TGTCTTTCATTCTCATGTTGAAAGCTTCCTTCAACTGTTGGGTCGTTGGCATGACCTCCTGCACCTCAAA
TTCCTTGAAAATATTCTGGATTTCGGCATAGTATTTCAGCAAGTCCGTATTGATTTCGGCTGCACTTTGC
TTTAGCTTGTTGGTACATCCGTTCTTTACCCGCTGCTTATCTGCATCCCATTTGGCTACGTCAATCCGGT
AGCCCGTTGTAAACTCGATACGTTGGCTGGCAAAGATGACACGCATACGGATGGGTACGTTCTCTACGAT
TGGCACACCGTTCTTTTTCCGGCTCTCCAATGCAAAAATGATGTTGCGCTTGATATTCATAATTGGGTGC
GTTTGAAATTCTACACCCAAATATACACCCAATTATTGAGATAGCAAAAGACATTTAGAAACATTTACTT
TTACTCTATATTGTAATTTACACTTGATTATCAGTCGTTTGCAGTTTTATGATATTCTGTGAAAGTATAA
GTTCGAGAGCCTGTCTCTCCGCAAAAAACGCTGAAAATCAGCAGATTGCAAAACAAACACCCTGTTTTAC
ACCCAAGAATGTAAAGTCGGGTGTTTTTGTTTTATTTAAGATAATACAACCACTACATAATAAAAGAGTA
GCGATATTAAAAGAATCCGATGAGAAAAGACTAATATTTATCTATCCATTCAGTTTGATTTCTCAGGACT
TTACATCGTCCTGAAAGTATTTGTTGGTACCGGTACCGAGGACGCGACAGCTGCAGACGCGTTATGAGTA
AACTTGGTCTGACAGTTACCAATGCTTAATCAGTGAGGCACCTATCTCAGCGATCTGTCTATTTCGTTCA
TCCATAGTTGCCTGACTCCCCGTCGTGTAGATAACTACGATACGGGAGGGCTTACCATCTGGCCCCAGTG
CTGCAATGATACCGCGGGACCCACGCTCACCGGCTCCAGATTTATCAGCAATAAACCAGCCAGCCGGAAG
GGCCGAGCGCAGAAGTGGTCCTGCAACTTTATCCGCCTCCATCCAGTCTATTAATTGTTGCCGGGAAGCT
AGAGTAAGTAGTTCGCCAGTTAATAGTTTGCGCAACGTTGTTGCCATTGCTACAGGCATCGTGGTGTCAC
GCTCGTCGTTTGGTATGGCTTCATTCAGCTCCGGTTCCCAACGATCAAGGCGAGTTACATGATCCCCCAT
GTTGTGCAAAAAAGCGGTTAGCTCCTTCGGTCCTCCGATCGTTGTCAGAAGTAAGTTGGCCGCAGTGTTA
TCACTCATGGTTATGGCAGCACTGCATAATTCTCTTACTGTCATGCCATCCGTAAGATGCTTTTCTGTGA
CTGGTGAGTACTCAACCAAGTCATTCTGAGAATAGTGTATGCGGCGACCGAGTTGCTCTTGCCCGGCGTC
AATACGGGATAATACCGCGCCACATAGCAGAACTTTAAAAGTGCTCATCATTGGAAAACGTTCTTCGGGG
CGAAAACTCTCAAGGATCTTACCGCTGTTGAGATCCAGTTCGATGTAACCCACTCGTGCACCCAACTGAT
CTTCAGCATCTTTTACTTTCACCAGCGTTTCTGGGTGAGCAAAAACAGGAAGGCAAAATGCCGCAAAAAA
GGGAATAAGGGCGACACGGAAATGTTGAATACTCATACTCTTCCTTTTTCAATCATGGCCGCGGGATTAA
AAGTCGGGGATTGGTGAACAAAAAGGTGTTTCTCTCTTTAAGAGAAATATCGTTTTGCTAAACAGTTGAT
ATTGAGGTATCATTTTATCGTAAAAGACATTTTTGCTCAACAATTGCTTGACGGAAATCAACAAATTTTA
GCATTTTGTAAAAAAGTCGCTATATAATTTGGTGAATTGGAGTTATTTTCATATTTTTGCATCCCGAAGA
GTTTCTCTTAAAGAGAGAAACATCTTTTGCATACCTTTTCCGACCGAATTTTTATGTCGTAAAGAGGGGC
TTTGCAGGGGGTGGACTCAGAAAGATGAGAATAGATGACTATTGTAGTTGAAACACATAGAAAGTTGCTG
ATATACAGACCGATACGCATATCGGGATGAACCATGAGTACGTTCTTTTCTCAAAAAACATAAATATTCG
AAAAGAGATGCAATAAATTAAGGAGAGGTTATAATGAACAAAGTAAATATAAAAGATAGTCAAAATTTTA
TTACTTCAAAATATCACATAGAAAAAATAATGAATTGCATAAGTTTAGATGAAAAAGATAACATCTTTGA
AATAGGTGCAGGGAAAGGTCATTTTACTGCTGGATTGGTAAAGAGATGTAATTTTGTAACGGCGATAGAA
ATTGATTCTAAATTATGTGAGGTAACTCGTAATAAGCTCTTAAATTATCCTAACTATCAAATAGTAAATG
ATGATATACTGAAATTTACATTTCCTAGCCACAATCCATATAAAATATTTGGCAACATACCTTACAACAT
AAGCACAAATATAATTCGAAAAATTGTTTTTGAAAGTTCAGCCACAATAAGTTATTTAATAGTGGAATAT
GGTTTTGCTAAAATGTTATTAGATACAAACAGATCACTAGCATTGCTGTTAATGGCAGAGGTAGATATTT
CTATATTAGCAAAAATTCCTAGGTATTATTTCCATCCAAAACCTAAAGTGGATAGCACATTAATTGTATT
AAAAAGAAAGCCAGCAAAAATGGCATTTAAAGAGAGAAAAAAATATGAAACTTTTGTAATGAAATGGGTT
AACAAAGAGTACGAAAAACTGTTTACAAAAAATCAATTTAATAAAGCTTTAAAACATGCGAGAATATATG
ATATAAACAATATTAGTTTCGAACAATTTGTATCGCTATTTAATAGTTATAAAATATTTAACGGCTAAAA
ACAATAGGCCACATGCAACTGTAAATGTTTACGCGGGTACCGACACCGCGGTGGAGGGGAATTCCCATGT
CAGCCGTTAAGTGTTCCTGTGTCACTCAAAATTGCTTTGAGAGGCTCTAAGGGCTTCTCAGTGCGTTACA
TCCCTGGCTTGTTGTCCACAACCGTTAAACCTTAAAAGCTTTAAAAGCCTTATATATTCTTTTTTTTCTT
ATAAAACTTAAAACCTTAGAGGCTATTTAAGTTGCTGATTTATATTAATTTTATTGTTCAAACATGAGAG
CTTAGTACGTGAAACATGAGAGCTTAGTACGTTAGCCATGAGAGCTTAGTACGTTAGCCATGAGGGTTTA
GTTCGTTAAACATGAGAGCTTAGTACGTTAAACATGAGAGCTTAGTACGTGAAACATGAGAGCTTAGTAC
GTACTATCAACAGGTTGAACTGCTGATCTTCAGATCCTCTACGCCGGACGCATCGTGGCCGGATCAATTC
CGTTTTCCGCTGCATAACCCTGCTTCGGGGTCATTATAGCGATTTTTTCGGTATATCCATCCTTTTTCGC
ACGATATACAGGATTTTGCCAAAGGGTTCGTGTAGACTTTCCTTGGTGTATCCAACGGCGTCAGCCGGGC
AGGATAGGTGAAGTAGGCCCACCCGCGAGCGGGTGTTCCTTCTTCACTGTCCCTTATTCGCACCTGGCGG
TGCTCAACGGGAATCCTGCTCTGCGAGGCTGGCCGGCTACCGCCGGCGTAACAGATGAGGGCAAGCGGAT
GGCTGATGAAACCAAGCCAACCAGGAAGGGCAGCCCACCTATCACGGAATTGATCCCCCTCGAATTGGAA
TTCTAGCCTGGAATAGGGAAGCACCACATCACC
Features (pLannotate 1.2.2; 13 found; start..end, strand, type, name):
    207..877     +  CDS            mScarlet-2I (fragment): mScarlet-I derivative in which the N- and C-termini have been modified to reduce cytotoxicity (Valbuena et al., 2020) preserves the original mammalian codon optimization
    919..946     +  terminator     rrnB T2 terminator: transcription terminator T2 from the E. coli rrnB gene
   1486..2106    +  CDS            tetR: TETR2_ECOLX - Experimental evidence at protein level: Swiss-Prot protein existence level 1. TetR is the repressor of the tetracycline resistance element; its N-terminal region forms a helix-turn-helix structure and binds DNA. Binding of tetracycline to TetR reduces the repressor affinity for the tetracycline resistance gene (tetA) promoter operator sites. From Escherichia coli.
   2137..2158    +  terminator     rrnB T2 terminator (fragment): transcription terminator T2 from the E. coli rrnB gene
   2274..2292    +  promoter       PLtetO-1 promoter (fragment): modified phage lambda PL promoter with tet operator sites (Lutz and Bujard, 1997)
   2379..3098    +  CDS            mGreenLantern: monomeric GFP derivative that displays exceptionally high brightness in cells (Campbell et al., 2020)
   3119..3146    +  terminator     rrnB T2 terminator: transcription terminator T2 from the E. coli rrnB gene
   5126..5986    -  CDS            AmpR: β-lactamase; bla; confers resistance to ampicillin, carbenicillin, and related antibiotics
   5987..6003    -  promoter       AmpR promoter (fragment): bla
   6474..7202    +  CDS            ermC': ERM_BACIU - Experimental evidence at protein level: Swiss-Prot protein existence level 1. This protein produces a dimethylation of the adenine residue at position 2085 in 23S rRNA, resulting in reduced affinity between ribosomes and macrolide-lincosamide-streptogramin B antibiotics. From Bacillus subtilis.
   7278..7666    -  rep_origin     R6K γ ori: γ replication origin from E. coli plasmid R6K; requires the R6K initiator protein pi for replication
   7837..7946    +  oriT           oriT: incP origin of transfer
   7979..8024    +  CDS            traJ (fragment): oriT-recognizing protein; traJ
