[The description below was written by a language model from this plasmid's Addgene catalogue record and pLannotate feature annotations shown in this document.]
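Description:
pAH121 is a synthetic biosensor circuit carried on pNBU2, an integrative plasmid used for engineering Bacteroides. It is maintained in E. coli at low copy from the R6K γ origin, which needs the pi initiator protein and therefore a pir-expressing host such as the PIR2 strain listed. Selection in E. coli is with ampicillin via β-lactamase. An incP oriT with an adjacent traJ fragment allows the plasmid to be mobilised by conjugation into the recipient. A gene annotated by similarity to an Erm-type 23S rRNA methyltransferase gives macrolide-lincosamide resistance and would serve as the marker in Bacteroides. The roughly 2 kb between the last circuit terminator and AmpR is unannotated. pNBU2 vectors normally carry their integrase and attachment site, but the feature table does not confirm this.

The Golden Gate-assembled payload has three transcription units, each ending in an rrnB T2 terminator. In the first, the PBfP1E6 promoter with the RBS1PLP ribosome binding site drives mScarlet-I3 (matched by the annotation software as an mScarlet-I-type fragment). This presumably acts as a reference signal marking the cells, although the record does not describe the promoter's behaviour. In the second, the sensing promoter PBT0981 controls the TetR repressor. In the third, pTetR56, a promoter containing tet operator sequence, drives mGreenLantern through RBS1PLP. The layout is an inverter: activity at PBT0981 produces TetR, which should repress green output, so the green-to-red ratio would report promoter state. The record does not state which signal PBT0981 responds to. The associated work concerns a Bacteroides toolkit for building an in vivo malabsorption biosensor.
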