Addgene plasmid #248734: pAH121
Purpose: PBT0981 biosensor circuit in pNBU2 integrative Bacteroides plasmid
Depositing lab: Carolina Tropini. Depositing organization: University of British Columbia. Publication: A Bacteroides synthetic biology toolkit to build an in vivo malabsorption biosensor. McCallum G, Burckhardt JC, He J, Hong A, Potvin-Trottier L, Tropini C. Cell. 2026 Feb 19;189(4):1245-1261.e21. doi: 10.1016/j.cell.2025.12.052. Epub 2026 Jan 28. PubMed 41610848.
Backbone
  Vector backbone: pNBU2
  Vector type: Bacterial Expression
Growth in bacteria
  Bacterial resistance: Ampicillin, 100 μg/mL
  Growth temperature: 37°C
  Growth strain: Invitrogen One Shot PIR2 Chemically Competent
  Copy number: Low Copy
Gene/Insert
  Gene/Insert name: PBfP1E6-RBS1PLP-mScarletI3-rrnBT2-PBT0981-TetR-rrnBT2-pTetR56-RBS1PLP-mGL-rrnBT2
  Species: Synthetic
  Cloning method: Golden Gate
Terms and licenses: Academic/Nonprofit Terms; Industry Terms: Not Available to Industry
How to cite: pAH121 was a gift from Carolina Tropini (Addgene plasmid # 248734 ; http://n2t.net/addgene:248734 ; RRID:Addgene_248734)
